Addgene plasmid #144552: TFORF3076
Purpose: Lentiviral vector for overexpressing transcription factor ORFs with unique 24-bp barcodes. Barcodes facilitate identification of transcription factors in pooled screens.
Depositing lab: Feng Zhang. Depositing organization: Broad Institute. Publication: A transcription factor atlas of directed differentiation. Joung J, Ma S, Tay T, Geiger-Schuller KR, Kirchgatterer PC, Verdine VK, Guo B, Arias-Garcia MA, Allen WE, Singh A, Kuksenko O, Abudayyeh OO, Gootenberg JS, Fu Z, Macrae RK, Buenrostro JD, Regev A, Zhang F. Cell. 2023 Jan 5;186(1):209-229.e26. doi: 10.1016/j.cell.2022.11.026. PubMed 36608654.
Backbone
  Vector backbone: pLX_TRC317
  Backbone manufacturer: Broad Institute Genetic Perturbation Platform
  Backbone size w/o insert (bp): 8264
  Vector type: Mammalian Expression, Lentiviral
  Selectable markers: Puromycin
Growth in bacteria
  Bacterial resistance: Ampicillin, 100 μg/mL
  Growth temperature: 37°C
  Growth strain: NEB Stable
  Copy number: High Copy
Gene/Insert
  Gene/Insert name: GTF2A2
  Species: H. sapiens (human)
  Insert size (bp): 533
  Entrez Gene: GTF2A2 (a.k.a. HsT18745, T18745, TF2A2, TFIIA, TFIIA-12, TFIIA-gamma, TFIIAS)
  Promoter: EF1a
  Tag / fusion protein: V5 (C terminal on insert)
  Cloning method: Gateway Cloning
  Sequencing primers: 5′ GGGTGGAGACTGAAGTTAGGCCAG; 3′ CACATAGCGTAAAAGGAGCAACATAG
Resource information
  A portion of this plasmid was derived from a plasmid made by: Broad Institute Genetic Perturbation Platform
Terms and licenses: Academic/Nonprofit Terms; Industry Terms: Not Available to Industry
Depositor comments: NM_004492.2 Please test multiple small colonies in case of plasmid recombination. To make this collection available in a timely manner, a portion of this collection was not fully sequenced by Addgene. If an Addgene verified full plasmid sequence is not available, please contact us prior to placing an order to request the full sequence.
How to cite: TFORF3076 was a gift from Feng Zhang (Addgene plasmid # 144552 ; http://n2t.net/addgene:144552 ; RRID:Addgene_144552)
