[The description below was written by a language model from this plasmid's Addgene catalogue record and pLannotate feature annotations shown in this document.]
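Description:
TFORF3076 is a lentiviral mammalian expression plasmid built on the pLX_TRC317 backbone and carrying the human GTF2A2 open reading frame, which encodes the small (gamma) subunit of the general transcription factor TFIIA. It belongs to a barcoded transcription factor ORF collection in which each clone carries a unique 24-bp barcode, so individual factors can be identified in pooled overexpression screens. The barcode itself is not annotated in the feature table. In bacteria the plasmid is maintained through a high-copy ColE1/pUC-type origin and ampicillin resistance (AmpR). An f1 origin and lac/T7/T3 remnants of the cloning backbone are also present. The depositor notes that recombination can occur, which is a common issue with LTR-containing plasmids.

The viral portion has a third-generation, self-inactivating layout. An RSV promoter drives a truncated HIV-1 5' LTR, followed by the Ψ packaging signal with a gag fragment, the RRE for Rev-dependent export, a cPPT/CTS element, WPRE to enhance transcript expression, and a ΔU3 3' LTR with a downstream SV40 poly(A) signal. Two expression units sit between the LTRs. An SV40 early promoter drives puromycin N-acetyltransferase for selection of transduced cells. The strong constitutive EF-1α promoter drives GTF2A2. The ORF was introduced by Gateway cloning and is flanked by attB1 and attB2 sites. It reads through attB2 into a C-terminal V5 epitope tag, which allows the protein to be detected. The short U6 promoter fragment annotated after the tag is likely just a partial sequence match rather than a functional element. The sequenced record is 8,797 nt, consistent with the stated backbone and insert sizes.
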