Features (pLannotate 1.2.2; 34 found; start..end, strand, type, name):
      5..231     +  promoter       RSV promoter: Rous sarcoma virus enhancer/promoter
    232..412     +  LTR            5' LTR (truncated): truncated 5' long terminal repeat (LTR) from HIV-1
    459..584     +  misc_feature   HIV-1 Ψ: packaging signal of human immunodeficiency virus type 1
    568..931     +  CDS            HIV-1 gag (fragment): gag protein from human immunodeficiency virus 1; gag
   1077..1310    +  misc_feature   RRE: The Rev response element (RRE) of HIV-1 allows for Rev-dependent mRNA export from the nucleus to the cytoplasm.
   1687..1713    +  CDS            Rev (fragment): human immunodeficiency virus 1 (HIV-1) Rev protein; rev; enhances nuclear export of unspliced and incompletely spliced viral mRNAs
   1720..1743    +  promoter       SV40 promoter (fragment): SV40 early promoter
   1744..1815    +  promoter       SV40 promoter (fragment): SV40 enhancer and early promoter
   1839..1974    +  rep_origin     SV40 ori: SV40 origin of replication
   2020..2616    +  CDS            PuroR (fragment): puromycin N-acetyltransferase; pac from Streptomyces; confers resistance to puromycin
   2665..2782    +  misc_feature   cPPT/CTS: central polypurine tract and central termination sequence of HIV-1
   2847..2913    +  CDS            small t antigen (fragment): SV40 (simian virus 40) small t antigen
   2920..4098    +  promoter       EF-1α promoter: strong constitutive promoter for human elongation factor EF-1α
   4119..4136    +  protein_bind   attB1 (fragment): mutant version of attB; core recombination site for the Gateway® BP reaction BP Clonase™
   4142..4468    +  CDS            GTF2A2: T2AG_HUMAN - Also known as TF2A2. Experimental evidence at protein level: Swiss-Prot protein existence level 1. TFIIA is a component of the transcription machinery of RNA polymerase II and plays an important role in transcriptional activation. TFIIA in a complex with TBP mediates transcriptional activity. From Homo sapiens (Human).
   4471..4494    -  protein_bind   attB2: mutant version of attB; recombination site for the Gateway® BP reaction BP Clonase™
   4502..4543    +  CDS            V5 tag: epitope tag from simian virus 5
   4559..4612    +  promoter       U6 promoter (fragment): RNA polymerase III promoter for human U6 snRNA
   4654..5242    +  misc_feature   WPRE: woodchuck hepatitis virus posttranscriptional regulatory element
   5293..5312    +  misc_feature   cPPT/CTS (fragment): central polypurine tract and central termination sequence of HIV-1
   5314..5547    +  LTR            3' LTR (ΔU3): self-inactivating 3' long terminal repeat (LTR) from HIV-1
   5625..5746    +  polyA_signal   SV40 poly(A) signal: SV40 polyadenylation signal
   5786..5921    +  rep_origin     SV40 ori: SV40 origin of replication
   5942..5960    -  promoter       T7 promoter: promoter for bacteriophage T7 RNA polymerase
   5968..6123    +  CDS            lacZα (fragment): LacZα fragment of β-galactosidase; lacZ fragment
   6128..6556    +  rep_origin     f1 ori (sequence partly withheld): f1 bacteriophage origin of replication; arrow indicates direction of (+) strand synthesis
   6609..6713    +  promoter       AmpR promoter: bla
   6714..7574    +  CDS            AmpR: β-lactamase; bla; confers resistance to ampicillin, carbenicillin, and related antibiotics
   7745..8333    +  rep_origin     ori: high-copy-number ColE1/pMB1/pBR322/pUC origin of replication
   8516..8608    +  CDS            lacI (fragment): lac repressor; lacI; The lac repressor binds to the lac operator to inhibit transcription in E. coli. This inhibition can be relieved by adding lactose or isopropyl-β-D-thiogalactopyranoside (IPTG).
   8621..8642    +  protein_bind   CAP binding site: CAP binding activates transcription in the presence of cAMP. E. coli catabolite activator protein
   8657..8687    +  promoter       lac promoter: promoter for the E. coli lac operon
   8695..8711    +  protein_bind   lac operator: The lac repressor binds to the lac operator to inhibit transcription in E. coli. This inhibition can be relieved by adding lactose or isopropyl-β-D-thiogalactopyranoside (IPTG). lac repressor encoded by lacI
   8756..8774    +  promoter       T3 promoter: promoter for bacteriophage T3 RNA polymerase
>Addgene plasmid #144552 | TFORF3076 | addgene full sequence | sequence record 404259 | Addgene NGS Result
TTAATGTAGTCTTATGCAATACTCTTGTAGTCTTGCAACATGGTAACGATGAGTTAGCAACATGCCTTAC
AAGGAGAGAAAAAGCACCGTGCATGCCGATTGGTGGAAGTAAGGTGGTACGATCGTGCCTTATTAGGAAG
GCAACAGACGGGTCTGACATGGATTGGACGAACCACTGAATTGCCGCATTGCAGAGATATTGTATTTAAG
TGCCTAGCTCGATACATAAACGGGTCTCTCTGGTTAGACCAGATCTGAGCCTGGGAGCTCTCTGGCTAAC
TAGGGAACCCACTGCTTAAGCCTCAATAAAGCTTGCCTTGAGTGCTTCAAGTAGTGTGTGCCCGTCTGTT
GTGTGACTCTGGTAACTAGAGATCCCTCAGACCCTTTTAGTCAGTGTGGAAAATCTCTAGCAGTGGCGCC
CGAACAGGGACTTGAAAGCGAAAGGGAAACCAGAGGAGCTCTCTCGACGCAGGACTCGGCTTGCTGAAGC
GCGCACGGCAAGAGGCGAGGGGCGGCGACTGGTGAGTACGCCAAAAATTTTGACTAGCGGAGGCTAGAAG
GAGAGAGATGGGTGCGAGAGCGTCAGTATTAAGCGGGGGAGAATTAGATCGCGATGGGAAAAAATTCGGT
TAAGGCCAGGGGGAAAGAAAAAATATAAATTAAAACATATAGTATGGGCAAGCAGGGAGCTAGAACGATT
CGCAGTTAATCCTGGCCTGTTAGAAACATCAGAAGGCTGTAGACAAATACTGGGACAGCTACAACCATCC
CTTCAGACAGGATCAGAAGAACTTAGATCATTATATAATACAGTAGCAACCCTCTATTGTGTGCATCAAA
GGATAGAGATAAAAGACACCAAGGAAGCTTTAGACAAGATAGAGGAAGAGCAAAACAAAAGTAAGACCAC
CGCACAGCAAGCGGCCGCTGATCTTCAGACCTGGAGGAGGAGATATGAGGGACAATTGGAGAAGTGAATT
ATATAAATATAAAGTAGTAAAAATTGAACCATTAGGAGTAGCACCCACCAAGGCAAAGAGAAGAGTGGTG
CAGAGAGAAAAAAGAGCAGTGGGAATAGGAGCTTTGTTCCTTGGGTTCTTGGGAGCAGCAGGAAGCACTA
TGGGCGCAGCGTCAATGACGCTGACGGTACAGGCCAGACAATTATTGTCTGGTATAGTGCAGCAGCAGAA
CAATTTGCTGAGGGCTATTGAGGCGCAACAGCATCTGTTGCAACTCACAGTCTGGGGCATCAAGCAGCTC
CAGGCAAGAATCCTGGCTGTGGAAAGATACCTAAAGGATCAACAGCTCCTGGGGATTTGGGGTTGCTCTG
GAAAACTCATTTGCACCACTGCTGTGCCTTGGAATGCTAGTTGGAGTAATAAATCTCTGGAACAGATTTG
GAATCACACGACCTGGATGGAGTGGGACAGAGAAATTAACAATTACACAAGCTTAATACACTCCTTAATT
GAAGAATCGCAAAACCAGCAAGAAAAGAATGAACAAGAATTATTGGAATTAGATAAATGGGCAAGTTTGT
GGAATTGGTTTAACATAACAAATTGGCTGTGGTATATAAAATTATTCATAATGATAGTAGGAGGCTTGGT
AGGTTTAAGAATAGTTTTTGCTGTACTTTCTATAGTGAATAGAGTTAGGCAGGGATATTCACCATTATCG
TTTCAGACCCACCTCCCAACCCCGAGGGGACCCATGCATTGCATCTCAATTAGTCAGCAACCAGGTGTGG
AAAGTCCCCAGGCTCCCCAGCAGGCAGAAGTATGCAAAGCATGCGTCTCAATTAGTCAGCAACCATAGTC
CCGCCCCTAACTCCGCCCATCCCGCCCCTAACTCCGCCCAGTTCCGCCCATTCTCCGCCCCATGGCTGAC
TAATTTTTTTTATTTATGCAGAGGCCGAGGCCGCCTCGGCCTCTGAGCTATTCCAGAAGTAGTGAGGAGG
CTTTTTTGGAGGCCTAGGCTTTTGCAAAAAGCTTTCTAGAGGTACCACCGGAGCTTACCATGACCGAGTA
CAAGCCCACGGTGCGCCTCGCCACCCGCGACGACGTCCCCAGGGCCGTACGCACCCTCGCCGCCGCGTTC
GCCGACTACCCCGCCACGCGCCACACCGTCGATCCGGACCGCCACATCGAGCGGGTCACCGAGCTGCAAG
AACTCTTCCTCACGCGCGTCGGGCTCGACATCGGCAAGGTGTGGGTCGCGGACGACGGCGCCGCCGTGGC
GGTCTGGACCACGCCGGAGAGCGTCGAAGCGGGGGCGGTGTTCGCCGAGATCGGCCCGCGCATGGCCGAG
TTGAGCGGTTCCCGGCTGGCCGCGCAGCAACAGATGGAAGGCCTCCTGGCGCCGCACCGGCCCAAGGAGC
CCGCGTGGTTCCTGGCCACCGTCGGCGTCTCGCCCGACCACCAGGGCAAGGGTCTGGGCAGCGCCGTCGT
GCTCCCCGGAGTGGAGGCGGCCGAGCGCGCCGGGGTGCCCGCCTTCCTGGAGACCTCCGCGCCCCGCAAC
CTCCCCTTCTACGAGCGGCTCGGCTTCACCGTCACCGCCGACGTCGAGGTGCCCGAAGGACCGCGCACCT
GGTGCATGACCCGCAAGCCCGGTGCCAGTTAACGAATTCTAGATCTTGAGACAAATGGCAGTATTCATCC
ACAATTTTAAAAGAAAAGGGGGGATTGGGGGGTACAGTGCAGGGGAAAGAATAGTAGACATAATAGCAAC
AGACATACAAACTAAAGAATTACAAAAACAAATTACAAAAATTCAAAATTTTCGGGTTTATTACAGGGAC
AGCAGAGATCCACTTTGGCGCCGGCTCGAGGCCTGCAGGTGCAAAGATGGATAAAGTTTTAAACAGAGAG
GAATCTTTGCAGCTAATGGACCTTCTAGGTCTTGAAAGGAGTGGGAATTGGCTCCGGTGCCCGTCAGTGG
GCAGAGCGCACATCGCCCACAGTCCCCGAGAAGTTGGGGGGAGGGGTCGGCAATTGAACCGGTGCCTAGA
GAAGGTGGCGCGGGGTAAACTGGGAAAGTGATGTCGTGTACTGGCTCCGCCTTTTTCCCGAGGGTGGGGG
AGAACCGTATATAAGTGCAGTAGTCGCCGTGAACGTTCTTTTTCGCAACGGGTTTGCCGCCAGAACACAG
GTAAGTGCCGTGTGTGGTTCCCGCGGGCCTGGCCTCTTTACGGGTTATGGCCCTTGCGTGCCTTGAATTA
CTTCCACCTGGCTGCAGTACGTGATTCTTGATCCCGAGCTTCGGGTTGGAAGTGGGTGGGAGAGTTCGAG
GCCTTGCGCTTAAGGAGCCCCTTCGCCTCGTGCTTGAGTTGAGGCCTGGCCTGGGCGCTGGGGCCGCCGC
GTGCGAATCTGGTGGCACCTTCGCGCCTGTCTCGCTGCTTTCGATAAGTCTCTAGCCATTTAAAATTTTT
GATGACCTGCTGCGACGCTTTTTTTCTGGCAAGATAGTCTTGTAAATGCGGGCCAAGATCTGCACACTGG
TATTTCGGTTTTTGGGGCCGCGGGCGGCGACGGGGCCCGTGCGTCCCAGCGCACATGTTCGGCGAGGCGG
GGCCTGCGAGCGCGGCCACCGAGAATCGGACGGGGGTAGTCTCAAGCTGGCCGGCCTGCTCTGGTGCCTG
GCCTCGCGCCGCCGTGTATCGCCCCGCCCTGGGCGGCAAGGCTGGCCCGGTCGGCACCAGTTGCGTGAGC
GGAAAGATGGCCGCTTCCCGGCCCTGCTGCAGGGAGCTCAAAATGGAGGACGCGGCGCTCGGGAGAGCGG
GCGGGTGAGTCACCCACACAAAGGAAAAGGGCCTTTCCGTCCTCAGCCGTCGCTTCATGTGACTCCACGG
AGTACCGGGCGCCGTCCAGGCACCTCGATTAGTTCTCGAGCTTTTGGAGTACGTCGTCTTTAGGTTGGGG
GGAGGGGTTTTATGCGATGGAGTTTCCCCACACTGAGTGGGTGGAGACTGAAGTTAGGCCAGCTTGGCAC
TTGATGTAATTCTCCTTGGAATTTGCCCTTTTTGAGTTTGGATCTTGGTTCATTCTCAAGCCTCAGACAG
TGGTTCAAAGTTTTTTTCTTCCATTTCAGGTGTCGTGAGGCTAGCATCGATTGATCAACAAGTTTGTACA
AAAAAGTTGGCATGGCATATCAGTTATACAGAAATACTACTTTGGGAAACAGTCTTCAGGAGAGCCTAGA
TGAGCTCATACAGTCTCAACAGATCACCCCCCAACTTGCCCTTCAAGTTCTACTTCAGTTTGATAAGGCT
ATAAATGCAGCACTGGCTCAGAGGGTCAGGAACAGAGTCAATTTCAGGGGCTCTCTAAATACGTACAGAT
TCTGCGATAATGTGTGGACTTTTGTACTGAATGATGTTGAATTCAGAGAGGTGACAGAACTTATTAAAGT
GGATAAAGTGAAAATTGTAGCCTGTGATGGTAAAAATACTGGCTCTAATACTACAGAATGCCCAACTTTC
TTGTACAAAGTGGTTGATATCGGTAAGCCTATCCCTAACCCTCTCCTCGGTCTCGATTCTACGTAGTAAT
GAACTAGTCCGTAACTTGAAAGTATTTCGATTTCTTGGCTTTATATATCTTGTGGAAAGGACGAGATCCG
ATCTACCTAATTGTCTCCACGCGTTAAGTCGACAATCAACCTCTGGATTACAAAATTTGTGAAAGATTGA
CTGGTATTCTTAACTATGTTGCTCCTTTTACGCTATGTGGATACGCTGCTTTAATGCCTTTGTATCATGC
TATTGCTTCCCGTATGGCTTTCATTTTCTCCTCCTTGTATAAATCCTGGTTGCTGTCTCTTTATGAGGAG
TTGTGGCCCGTTGTCAGGCAACGTGGCGTGGTGTGCACTGTGTTTGCTGACGCAACCCCCACTGGTTGGG
GCATTGCCACCACCTGTCAGCTCCTTTCCGGGACTTTCGCTTTCCCCCTCCCTATTGCCACGGCGGAACT
CATCGCCGCCTGCCTTGCCCGCTGCTGGACAGGGGCTCGGCTGTTGGGCACTGACAATTCCGTGGTGTTG
TCGGGGAAATCATCGTCCTTTCCTTGGCTGCTCGCCTGTGTTGCCACCTGGATTCTGCGCGGGACGTCCT
TCTGCTACGTCCCTTCGGCCCTCAATCCAGCGGACCTTCCTTCCCGCGGCCTGCTGCCGGCTCTGCGGCC
TCTTCCGCGTCTTCGCCTTCGCCCTCAGACGAGTCGGATCTCCCTTTGGGCCGCCTCCCCGCGTCGACTT
TAAGACCAATGACTTACAAGGCAGCTGTAGATCTTAGCCACTTTTTAAAAGAAAAGGGGGGACTGGAAGG
GCTAATTCACTCCCAACGAAGACAAGATCTGCTTTTTGCTTGTACTGGGTCTCTCTGGTTAGACCAGATC
TGAGCCTGGGAGCTCTCTGGCTAACTAGGGAACCCACTGCTTAAGCCTCAATAAAGCTTGCCTTGAGTGC
TTCAAGTAGTGTGTGCCCGTCTGTTGTGTGACTCTGGTAACTAGAGATCCCTCAGACCCTTTTAGTCAGT
GTGGAAAATCTCTAGCAGTACGTATAGTAGTTCATGTCATCTTATTATTCAGTATTTATAACTTGCAAAG
AAATGAATATCAGAGAGTGAGAGGAACTTGTTTATTGCAGCTTATAATGGTTACAAATAAAGCAATAGCA
TCACAAATTTCACAAATAAAGCATTTTTTTCACTGCATTCTAGTTGTGGTTTGTCCAAACTCATCAATGT
ATCTTATCATGTCTGGCTCTAGCTATCCCGCCCCTAACTCCGCCCATCCCGCCCCTAACTCCGCCCAGTT
CCGCCCATTCTCCGCCCCATGGCTGACTAATTTTTTTTATTTATGCAGAGGCCGAGGCCGCCTCGGCCTC
TGAGCTATTCCAGAAGTAGTGAGGAGGCTTTTTTGGAGGCCTAGGGACGTACCCAATTCGCCCTATAGTG
AGTCGTATTACGCGCGCTCACTGGCCGTCGTTTTACAACGTCGTGACTGGGAAAACCCTGGCGTTACCCA
ACTTAATCGCCTTGCAGCACATCCCCCTTTCGCCAGCTGGCGTAATAGCGAAGAGGCCCGCACCGATCGC
CCTTCCCAACAGTTGCGCAGCCTGAATGGCGAATGGG
[124 nt withheld, positions 6128-6251]
C
[91 nt withheld, positions 6253-6343]
A
[49 nt withheld, positions 6345-6393]
CCTTTGACGTTGGAGTCCACGTTCTTT
[37 nt withheld, positions 6421-6457]
ACCCTATCTCGGTCTATTCTTTTGATTTATAAGGGATTTTGCCGATTTCGGCCTATTGGTTAAAAAATGA
GCTGATTTAACAAAAATTTAACGCGAATTTTAACAAAATATTAACGCTTACAATTTAGGTGGCACTTTTC
GGGGAAATGTGCGCGGAACCCCTATTTGTTTATTTTTCTAAATACATTCAAATATGTATCCGCTCATGAG
ACAATAACCCTGATAAATGCTTCAATAATATTGAAAAAGGAAGAGTATGAGTATTCAACATTTCCGTGTC
GCCCTTATTCCCTTTTTTGCGGCATTTTGCCTTCCTGTTTTTGCTCACCCAGAAACGCTGGTGAAAGTAA
AAGATGCTGAAGATCAGTTGGGTGCACGAGTGGGTTACATCGAACTGGATCTCAACAGCGGTAAGATCCT
TGAGAGTTTTCGCCCCGAAGAACGTTTTCCAATGATGAGCACTTTTAAAGTTCTGCTATGTGGCGCGGTA
TTATCCCGTATTGACGCCGGGCAAGAGCAACTCGGTCGCCGCATACACTATTCTCAGAATGACTTGGTTG
AGTACTCACCAGTCACAGAAAAGCATCTTACGGATGGCATGACAGTAAGAGAATTATGCAGTGCTGCCAT
AACCATGAGTGATAACACTGCGGCCAACTTACTTCTGACAACGATCGGAGGACCGAAGGAGCTAACCGCT
TTTTTGCACAACATGGGGGATCATGTAACTCGCCTTGATCGTTGGGAACCGGAGCTGAATGAAGCCATAC
CAAACGACGAGCGTGACACCACGATGCCTGTAGCAATGGCAACAACGTTGCGCAAACTATTAACTGGCGA
ACTACTTACTCTAGCTTCCCGGCAACAATTAATAGACTGGATGGAGGCGGATAAAGTTGCAGGACCACTT
CTGCGCTCGGCCCTTCCGGCTGGCTGGTTTATTGCTGATAAATCTGGAGCCGGTGAGCGTGGGTCTCGCG
GTATCATTGCAGCACTGGGGCCAGATGGTAAGCCCTCCCGTATCGTAGTTATCTACACGACGGGGAGTCA
GGCAACTATGGATGAACGAAATAGACAGATCGCTGAGATAGGTGCCTCACTGATTAAGCATTGGTAACTG
TCAGACCAAGTTTACTCATATATACTTTAGATTGATTTAAAACTTCATTTTTAATTTAAAAGGATCTAGG
TGAAGATCCTTTTTGATAATCTCATGACCAAAATCCCTTAACGTGAGTTTTCGTTCCACTGAGCGTCAGA
CCCCGTAGAAAAGATCAAAGGATCTTCTTGAGATCCTTTTTTTCTGCGCGTAATCTGCTGCTTGCAAACA
AAAAAACCACCGCTACCAGCGGTGGTTTGTTTGCCGGATCAAGAGCTACCAACTCTTTTTCCGAAGGTAA
CTGGCTTCAGCAGAGCGCAGATACCAAATACTGTTCTTCTAGTGTAGCCGTAGTTAGGCCACCACTTCAA
GAACTCTGTAGCACCGCCTACATACCTCGCTCTGCTAATCCTGTTACCAGTGGCTGCTGCCAGTGGCGAT
AAGTCGTGTCTTACCGGGTTGGACTCAAGACGATAGTTACCGGATAAGGCGCAGCGGTCGGGCTGAACGG
GGGGTTCGTGCACACAGCCCAGCTTGGAGCGAACGACCTACACCGAACTGAGATACCTACAGCGTGAGCT
ATGAGAAAGCGCCACGCTTCCCGAAGGGAGAAAGGCGGACAGGTATCCGGTAAGCGGCAGGGTCGGAACA
GGAGAGCGCACGAGGGAGCTTCCAGGGGGAAACGCCTGGTATCTTTATAGTCCTGTCGGGTTTCGCCACC
TCTGACTTGAGCGTCGATTTTTGTGATGCTCGTCAGGGGGGCGGAGCCTATGGAAAAACGCCAGCAACGC
GGCCTTTTTACGGTTCCTGGCCTTTTGCTGGCCTTTTGCTCACATGTTCTTTCCTGCGTTATCCCCTGAT
TCTGTGGATAACCGTATTACCGCCTTTGAGTGAGCTGATACCGCTCGCCGCAGCCGAACGACCGAGCGCA
GCGAGTCAGTGAGCGAGGAAGCGGAAGAGCGCCCAATACGCAAACCGCCTCTCCCCGCGCGTTGGCCGAT
TCATTAATGCAGCTGGCACGACAGGTTTCCCGACTGGAAAGCGGGCAGTGAGCGCAACGCAATTAATGTG
AGTTAGCTCACTCATTAGGCACCCCAGGCTTTACACTTTATGCTTCCGGCTCGTATGTTGTGTGGAATTG
TGAGCGGATAACAATTTCACACAGGAAACAGCTATGACCATGATTACGCCAAGCGCGCAATTAACCCTCA
CTAAAGGGAACAAAAGCTGGAGCTGCAAGC
