>Addgene plasmid #144552 | TFORF3076 | depositor partial sequence | sequence record 285771 | Insert
ATCGATTGATCAACAAGTTTGTACAAAAAAGTTGGCATGGCATATCAGTTATACAGAAATACTACTTTGG
GAAACAGTCTTCAGGAGAGCCTAGATGAGCTCATACAGTCTCAACAGATCACCCCCCAACTTGCCCTTCA
AGTTCTACTTCAGTTTGATAAGGCTATAAATGCAGCACTGGCTCAGAGGGTCAGGAACAGAGTCAATTTC
AGGGGCTCTCTAAATACGTACAGATTCTGCGATAATGTGTGGACTTTTGTACTGAATGATGTTGAATTCA
GAGAGGTGACAGAACTTATTAAAGTGGATAAAGTGAAAATTGTAGCCTGTGATGGTAAAAATACTGGCTC
TAATACTACAGAATGCCCAACTTTCTTGTACAAAGTGGTTGATATCGGTAAGCCTATCCCTAACCCTCTC
CTCGGTCTCGATTCTACGTAGTAATGAACTAGTCCGTAACTTGAAAGTATTTCGATTTCTTGGCTTTATA
TATCTTGTGGAAAGGACGAGATCCGATCTACCTAATTGTCTCC
