>Addgene plasmid #144552 | TFORF3076 | depositor partial sequence | sequence record 285772 | Barcode
GATCCGATCTACCTAATTGTCTCC
